>Addgene plasmid #124333 | pAS1-his-24::GCaMP6s | addgene full sequence | sequence record 241917 | Addgene NGS Result
AGCTGGCGAAAGGGGGATGTGCTGCAAGGCGATTAAGTTGGGTAACGCCAGGGTTTTCCCAGTCACGACG
TTGTAAAACGACGGCCAGTGAGCGCGCGTAATACGACTCACTATAGGGCGAATTGGAGCTCCACCGCGGA
CTAGTGGATCCCCCGGGCTGCAGCCTAGGATGTCTGATTCCGCTGTTGTTGCCGCCGCTGTCGAGCCAAA
GGTCCCAAAGGCTAAGGCCGCCAAGGCCGCCAAGCCAGCCGCCAAGGCCGCCAAGCCAACCAAAGTTGCC
AAGGCCAAGGCTCCAGTCGCTCACCCACCATACATCAACATGATCAAGGAGGCCATCAAGCAGCTCAAGG
ACCGCAAAGGAGCTTCCAAGCAGGCAATCCTCAAGTTCATCTCCCAAAACTACAAGCTCGGAGACAATGT
CATCCAGATCAATGCTCATCTCCGTCAGGCTCTCAAGCGTGGTGTCACCAGCAAGGCCCTTGTTCAAGCC
GCCGGATCCGGAGCCAACGGACGTTTCCGTGTGCCAGAGAAGGCCGCCGCCGCCAAGAAGCCAGCAGCAG
CCAAGAAGCCAGCAGCAGCCAAGAAACCAGCAGCCGCCAAGAAAGCCACTGGAGAGAAGAAGGCAAAGAA
GCCAGCCGCTGCCAAGCCAAAGAAGGCCGCCACCGGAGATAAGAAGGTCAAGAAGGCCAAGAGCCCAAAG
AAGGTTGCCAAGCCAGCTGCCAAGAAGGTCGCCAAGTCTCCAGCCAAGAAGGCCGCTCCAAAGAAGATCG
CCAAGCCAGCTGCCAAGAAGGCCGCCAAGCCAGCCGCCAAGGCCGCATGCATGGGTTCTCATCATCATCA
TCATCATGGTATGGCTAGCATGACTGGTGGACAGCAAATGGGTCGGGATCTGTACGACGATGACGATAAG
GATCTCGCCACCATGGTCGACTCATCACGTCGTAAGTGGAATAAGACAGGTCACGCAGTCAGAGCTATAG
GTCGGCTGAGCTCACTCGAGAACGTCTATATCAAGGCCGACAAGCAGAAGAACGGCATCAAGGCGAACTT
CCACATCCGCCACAACATCGAGGACGGCGGCGTGCAGCTCGCCTACCACTACCAGCAGAACACCCCCATC
GGCGACGGCCCCGTGCTGCTGCCCGACAACCACTACCTGAGCGTGCAGTCCAAACTTTCGAAAGACCCCA
ACGAGAAGCGCGATCACATGGTCCTGCTGGAGTTCGTGACCGCCGCCGGGATCACTCTCGGCATGGACGA
GCTGTACAAGGGCGGTACCGGAGGGAGCATGGTGAGCAAGGGCGAGGAGCTGTTCACCGGGGTGGTGCCC
ATCCTGGTCGAGCTGGACGGCGACGTAAACGGCCACAAGTTCAGCGTGTCCGGCGAGGGTGAGGGCGATG
CCACCTACGGCAAGCTGACCCTGAAGTTCATCTGCACCACCGGCAAGCTGCCCGTGCCCTGGCCCACCCT
CGTGACCACCCTGACCTACGGCGTGCAGTGCTTCAGCCGCTACCCCGACCACATGAAGCAGCACGACTTC
TTCAAGTCCGCCATGCCCGAAGGCTACATCCAGGAGCGCACCATCTTCTTCAAGGACGACGGCAACTACA
AGACCCGCGCCGAGGTGAAGTTCGAGGGCGACACCCTGGTGAACCGCATCGAGCTGAAGGGCATCGACTT
CAAGGAGGACGGCAACATCCTGGGGCACAAGCTGGAGTACAACCTGCCGGACCAACTGACTGAAGAGCAG
ATCGCAGAATTTAAAGAGGCTTTCTCCCTATTTGACAAGGACGGGGATGGGACAATAACAACCAAGGAGC
TGGGGACGGTGATGCGGTCTCTGGGGCAGAACCCCACAGAAGCAGAGCTGCAGGACATGATCAATGAAGT
AGATGCCGACGGTGACGGCACAATCGACTTCCCTGAGTTCCTGACAATGATGGCAAGAAAAATGAAATAC
AGGGACACGGAAGAAGAAATTAGAGAAGCGTTCGGTGTGTTTGATAAGGATGGCAATGGCTACATCAGTG
CAGCAGAGCTTCGCCACGTGATGACAAACCTTGGAGAGAAGTTAACAGATGAAGAGGTTGATGAAATGAT
CAGGGAAGCAGACATCGATGGGGATGGTCAGGTAAACTACGAAGAGTTTGTACAAATGATGACAGCGAAG
TGAAAGCTTTGGAATTCATCTCGCGCCCGTGCCTCTGACTTCTAAGTCCAATTACTCTTCAACATCCCTA
CATGCTCTTTCTCCCTGTGCTCCCACCCCCTATTTTTGTTATTATCAAAAAACTTCTCTTAATTTCTTTG
TTTTTTAGCTTCTTTTAAGTCACCTCTAACAATGAAATTGTGTAGATTCAAAAATAGAATTAATTCGTAA
TAAAAAGTCGAAAAAAATTGTGCTCCCTCCCCCCATTAATAATAATTCTATCCCAAAATCTACACAATGT
TCTGTGTACACTTCTTATGTTTTTTACTTCTGATAAATTTTTTTGAAACATCATAGAAAAAACCGCACAC
AAAATACCTTATCATATGTTACGTTTCAGTTTATGACCGCAATTTTTATTTCTTCGCACGTCTGGGCCTC
TCATGACGTCAAATCATGCTCATCGTGAAAAAGTTTTGGAGTATTTTTGGAATTTTTCAATCAAGTGAAA
GTTTATGAAATTAATTTTCCTGCTTTTGCTTTTTGGGGTTTCCCCTATTGTTTGTCAAGATTTCGAGGAC
GGCGTTTTTCTTGCTAAAATCACAAGTATTGATGAGCACGATGCAAGAAAGATCGGAAGAAGGTTTGGGT
TTGAGGCTCAGTGGAAGGTGAGTAGAAGTTGATAATTTGAAAGTGGAGTAGTGTCTATGGGGTTTTTGCC
TTAAATGACAGAATACATTCCCAATATACCAAACATAACTGTTTGGGCCCGGTACCCAGCTTTTGTTCCC
TTTAGTGAGGGTTAATTGCGCGCTTGGCGTAATCATGGTCATAGCTGTTTCCTGTGTGAAATTGTTATCC
GCTCACAATTCCACACAACATACGAGCCGGGAGCATAAAGTGTAAAGCCTGGGGTGCCTAATGAGTGAGC
TAACTCACATTAATTGCGTTGCGCTCACTGCCCGCTTTCCAGTCGGGAAACCTGTCGTGCCAGCTGCATT
AATGAATCGGCCAACGCGCGGGGAGAGGCGGTTTGCGTATTGGGCGCTCTTCCGCTTCCTCGCTCACTGA
CTCGCTGCGCTCGGTCGTTCGGCTGCGGCGAGCGGTATCAGCTCACTCAAAGGCGGTAATACGGTTATCC
ACAGAATCAGGGGATAACGCAGGAAAGAACATGTGAGCAAAAGGCCAGCAAAAGGCCAGGAACCGTAAAA
AGGCCGCGTTGCTGGCGTTTTTCCATAGGCTCCGCCCCCCTGACGAGCATCACAAAAATCGACGCTCAAG
TCAGAGGTGGCGAAACCCGACAGGACTATAAAGATACCAGGCGTTTCCCCCTGGAAGCTCCCTCGTGCGC
TCTCCTGTTCCGACCCTGCCGCTTACCGGATACCTGTCCGCCTTTCTCCCTTCGGGAAGCGTGGCGCTTT
CTCATAGCTCACGCTGTAGGTATCTCAGTTCGGTGTAGGTCGTTCGCTCCAAGCTGGGCTGTGTGCACGA
ACCCCCCGTTCAGCCCGACCGCTGCGCCTTATCCGGTAACTATCGTCTTGAGTCCAACCCGGTAAGACAC
GACTTATCGCCACTGGCAGCAGCCACTGGTAACAGGATTAGCAGAGCGAGGTATGTAGGCGGTGCTACAG
AGTTCTTGAAGTGGTGGCCTAACTACGGCTACACTAGAAGAACAGTATTTGGTATCTGCGCTCTGCTGAA
GCCAGTTACCTTCGGAAAAAGAGTTGGTAGCTCTTGATCCGGCAAACAAACCACCGCTGGTAGCGGTGGT
TTTTTTGTTTGCAAGCAGCAGATTACGCGCAGAAAAAAAGGATCTCAAGAAGATCCTTTGATCTTTTCTA
CGGGGTCTGACGCTCAGTGGAACGAAAACTCACGTTAAGGGATTTTGGTCATGAGATTATCAAAAAGGAT
CTTCACCTAGATCCTTTTAAATTAAAAATGAAGTTTTAAATCAATCTAAAGTATATATGAGTAAACTTGG
TCTGACAGTTACCAATGCTTAATCAGTGAGGCACCTATCTCAGCGATCTGCCTATTTCGTTCATCCATAG
TTGCCTGACTCCCCGTCGTGTAGATAACTACGATACGGGAGGGCTTACCATCTGGCCCCAGTGCTGCAAT
GATACCGCGAGACCCACGCTCACCGGCTCCAGATTTATCAGCAATAAACCAGCCAGCCGGAAGGGCCGAG
CGCAGAAGTGGTCCTGCAACTTTATCCGCCTCCATCCAGTCTATTAATTGTTGCCGGGAAGCTAGAGTAA
GTAGTTCGCCAGTTAATAGTTTGCGCAACGTTGTTGCCATTGCTACAGGCATCGTGGTGTCACGCTCGTC
GTTTGGTATGGCTTCATTCAGCTCCGGTTCCCAACGATCAAGGCGAGTTACATGATCCCCCATGTTGTGC
AAAAAAGCGGTTAGCTCCTTCGGTCCTCCGATCGTTGTCAGAAGTAAGTTGGCCGCAGTGTTATCACTCA
TGGTTATGGCAGCACTGCATAATTCTCTTACTGTCATGCCATCCGTAAGATGCTTTTCTGTGACTGGTGA
GTACTCAACCAAGTCATTCTGAGAATAGTGTATGCGGCGACCGAGTTGCTCTTGCCCGGCGTCAATACGG
GATAATACCGCGCCACATAGCAGAACTTTAAAAGTGCTCATCATTGGAAAACGTTCTTCGGGGCGAAAAC
TCTCAAGGATCTTACCGCTGTTGAGATCCAGTTCGATGTAACCCACTCGTGCACCCAACTGATCTTCAGC
ATCTTTTACTTTCACCAGCGTTTCTGGGTGAGCAAAAACAGGAAGGCAAAATGCCGCAAAAAAGGGAATA
AGGGCGACACGGAAATGTTGAATACTCATACTCTTCCTTTTTCAATATTATTGAAGCATTTATCAGGGTT
ATTGTCTCATGAGCGGATACATATTTGAATGTATTTAGAAAAATAAACAAATAGGGGTTCCGCGCACATT
TCCCCGAAAAGTGCCACCTAAATTGTAAGCGTTAATATTTTGTTAAAATTCGCGTTAAATTTTTGTTAAA
TCAGCTCATTTTTTAACCAATAGGCCGAAATCGGCAAAATCCCTTATAAATCAAAAGAATAGACCGAGAT
AGGGT
[37 nt withheld, positions 5256-5292]
AAAGAACGTGGACTCCAACGTCAAAGG
[49 nt withheld, positions 5320-5368]
T
[91 nt withheld, positions 5370-5460]
G
[124 nt withheld, positions 5462-5585]
CCCATTCGCCATTCAGGCTGCGCAACTGTTGGGAAGGGCGATCGGTGCGGGCCTCTTCGCTATTACGCC
Features (pLannotate 1.2.2; 15 found; start..end, strand, type, name):
     99..117     +  promoter       T7 promoter: promoter for bacteriophage T7 RNA polymerase
    140..163     +  misc_feature   MCS (fragment): pBluescript multiple cloning site
    170..757     +  CDS            his-24 (fragment): H24_CAEEL - Also known as H1.1 Experimental evidence at protein level: Swiss-Prot protein existence level 1. Histones H1 are necessary for the condensation of nucleosome chains into higher-order structures. From Caenorhabditis elegans.
    821..2173    +  CDS            GCaMP6s: improved fluorescent protein-based calcium sensor (Chen et al., 2013)
   2665..2817    +  CDS            aex-5 (fragment): AEX5_CAEEL - Also known as kpc-3 From Caenorhabditis elegans.
   2939..2957    -  promoter       T3 promoter: promoter for bacteriophage T3 RNA polymerase
   3002..3018    -  protein_bind   lac operator: The lac repressor binds to the lac operator to inhibit transcription in E. coli. This inhibition can be relieved by adding lactose or isopropyl-β-D-thiogalactopyranoside (IPTG). lac repressor encoded by lacI
   3026..3056    -  promoter       lac promoter: promoter for the E. coli lac operon
   3071..3092    -  protein_bind   CAP binding site: CAP binding activates transcription in the presence of cAMP. E. coli catabolite activator protein
   3105..3197    -  CDS            lacI (fragment): lac repressor; lacI; The lac repressor binds to the lac operator to inhibit transcription in E. coli. This inhibition can be relieved by adding lactose or isopropyl-β-D-thiogalactopyranoside (IPTG).
   3380..3968    -  rep_origin     ori: high-copy-number ColE1/pMB1/pBR322/pUC origin of replication
   4139..4999    -  CDS            AmpR: β-lactamase; bla; confers resistance to ampicillin, carbenicillin, and related antibiotics
   5000..5104    -  promoter       AmpR promoter: bla
   5157..5585    -  rep_origin     f1 ori (sequence partly withheld): f1 bacteriophage origin of replication; arrow indicates direction of (+) strand synthesis
   5590..91      -  CDS            lacZα (fragment) (across the origin): LacZα fragment of β-galactosidase; lacZ fragment
