[The description below was written by a language model from this plasmid's Addgene catalogue record and pLannotate feature annotations shown in this document.]
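Description:
pAS1-his-24::GCaMP6s is a worm expression plasmid built on the pAS1 backbone and intended to produce a nuclear-localized form of the calcium indicator GCaMP6s in C. elegans. The backbone elements in the 5,654 nt sequence are those of a pBluescript-type cloning vector. They include a high-copy ColE1/pUC origin for propagation in E. coli, an ampicillin resistance gene (β-lactamase) with its own promoter, an f1 phage origin, and remnants of the lacZα/lac promoter-operator region. T7 and T3 phage promoters flank the cloning site that holds the insert.

The payload, assembled by Gibson cloning, consists of a fragment of the C. elegans his-24 coding sequence followed a short distance downstream by the complete GCaMP6s coding sequence on the same strand. his-24 encodes the linker histone H1.1. The layout and the construct name are consistent with a histone–GCaMP6s fusion, in which the chromatin-binding histone moiety would confine the sensor to the nucleus, as the stated purpose implies. The feature table does not itself confirm that the two coding sequences are in frame. A short region downstream of GCaMP6s is annotated as matching aex-5, another C. elegans gene. It may belong to worm genomic sequence used as 3' flanking material, although the record does not say what it does.

No worm promoter is annotated upstream of his-24, where only the T7 promoter and a multiple cloning site fragment are found, and the record does not state which promoter drives expression in the animal. The plasmid may therefore serve as a module into which a tissue-specific promoter is inserted, but the record does not confirm this. Nuclear-restricted calcium sensors of this kind are generally used to give compact, separable signals from individual cells during neural activity imaging.
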