Addgene plasmid #124333: pAS1-his-24::GCaMP6s
Purpose: Expressing Nuclear Localized GCaMP6s
Depositing lab: Andrew Leifer. Depositing organization: Princeton University.
Backbone
  Vector backbone: pAS1
  Backbone manufacturer: Anuj Sharma/Leifer Lab
  Vector type: Worm Expression
Growth in bacteria
  Bacterial resistance: Ampicillin, 100 μg/mL
  Growth temperature: 37°C
  Growth strain: DH5alpha
  Copy number: High Copy
Gene/Insert
  Gene/Insert name: GCaMP6s
  Species: C. elegans (nematode)
  Entrez Gene: his-24 (a.k.a. CELE_M163.3)
  Cloning method: Gibson Cloning
Terms and licenses: Academic/Nonprofit Terms; Industry Terms: Not Available to Industry
How to cite: pAS1-his-24::GCaMP6s was a gift from Andrew Leifer (Addgene plasmid # 124333 ; http://n2t.net/addgene:124333 ; RRID:Addgene_124333)
